>Addgene plasmid #90019 | pCXN2KS-Dsup | addgene full sequence | sequence record 178890 | Addgene NGS Result
GGTCGAGCAGTGTGGTTTTCAAGAGGAAGCAAAAAGCCTCTCCACCCAGGCCTGGAATGTTTCCACCCAA
TGTCGAGCAGTGTGGTTTTGCAAGAGGAAGCAAAAAGCCTCTCCACCCAGGCCTGGAATGTTTCCACCCA
ATGTCGAGCAAACCCCGCCCAGCGTCTTGTCATTGGCGAATTAATTCGAACACGCAGATGCAGTCGGGGC
GGCGCGGTCCCAGGTCCACTTCGCATATTAAGGTGACGCGTGTGGCCTCGAACACCGAGCGACCCTGCAG
CCAATATGGGATCGGCCATTGAACAAGATGGATTGCACGCAGGTTCTCCGGCCGCTTGGGTGGAGAGGCT
ATTCGGCTATGACTGGGCACAACAGACAATCGGCTGCTCTGATGCCGCCGTGTTCCGGCTGTCAGCGCAG
GGGCGCCCGGTTCTTTTTGTCAAGACCGACCTGTCCGGTGCCCTGAATGAACTGCAGGACGAGGCAGCGC
GGCTATCGTGGCTGGCCACGACGGGCGTTCCTTGCGCAGCTGTGCTCGACGTTGTCACTGAAGCGGGAAG
GGACTGGCTGCTATTGGGCGAAGTGCCGGGGCAGGATCTCCTGTCATCTCACCTTGCTCCTGCCGAGAAA
GTATCCATCATGGCTGATGCAATGCGGCGGCTGCATACGCTTGATCCGGCTACCTGCCCATTCGACCACC
AAGCGAAACATCGCATCGAGCGAGCACGTACTCGGATGGAAGCCGGTCTTGTCGATCAGGATGATCTGGA
CGAAGAGCATCAGGGGCTCGCGCCAGCCGAACTGTTCGCCAGGCTCAAGGCGCGCATGCCCGACGGCGAT
GATCTCGTCGTGACCCATGGCGATGCCTGCTTGCCGAATATCATGGTGGAAAATGGCCGCTTTTCTGGAT
TCATCGACTGTGGCCGGCTGGGTGTGGCGGACCGCTATCAGGACATAGCGTTGGCTACCCGTGATATTGC
TGAAGAGCTTGGCGGCGAATGGGCTGACCGCTTCCTCGTGCTTTACGGTATCGCCGCTCCCGATTCGCAG
CGCATCGCCTTCTATCGCCTTCTTGACGAGTTCTTCTGAGGGGATCGGCAATAAAAAGACAGAATAAAAC
GCACGGGTGTTGGGTCGTTTGTTCGGATCCGTCGACATTGATTATTGACTAGTTATTAATAGTAATCAAT
TACGGGGTCATTAGTTCATAGCCCATATATGGAGTTCCGCGTTACATAACTTACGGTAAATGGCCCGCCT
GGCTGACCGCCCAACGACCCCCGCCCATTGACGTCAATAATGACGTATGTTCCCATAGTAACGCCAATAG
GGACTTTCCATTGACGTCAATGGGTGGAGTATTTACGGTAAACTGCCCACTTGGCAGTACATCAAGTGTA
TCATATGCCAAGTACGCCCCCTATTGACGTCAATGACGGTAAATGGCCCGCCTGGCATTATGCCCAGTAC
ATGACCTTATGGGACTTTCCTACTTGGCAGTACATCTACGTATTAGTCATCGCTATTACCATGGTCGAGG
TGAGCCCCACGTTCTGCTTCACTCTCCCCATCTCCCCCCCCTCCCCACCCCCAATTTTGTATTTATTTAT
TTTTTAATTATTTTGTGCAGCGATGGGGGCGGGGGGGGGGGGGGCGCGCGCCAGGCGGGGCGGGGCGGGG
CGAGGGGCGGGGCGGGGCGAGGCGGAGAGGTGCGGCGGCAGCCAATCAGAGCGGCGCGCTCCGAAAGTTT
CCTTTTATGGCGAGGCGGCGGCGGCGGCGGCCCTATAAAAAGCGAAGCGCGCGGCGGGCGGGAGTCGCTG
CGTTGCCTTCGCCCCGTGCCCCGCTCCGCGCCGCCTCGCGCCGCCCGCCCCGGCTCTGACTGACCGCGTT
ACTCCCACAGGTGAGCGGGCGGGACGGCCCTTCTCCTCCGGGCTGTAATTAGCGCTTGGTTTAATGACGG
CTCGTTTCTTTTCTGTGGCTGCGTGAAAGCCTTAAAGGGCTCCGGGAGGGCCCTTTGTGCGGGGGGGAGC
GGCTCGGGGGGTGCGTGCGTGTGTGTGTGCGTGGGGAGCGCCGCGTGCGGCCCGCGCTGCCCGGCGGCTG
TGAGCGCTGCGGGCGCGGCGCGGGGCTTTGTGCGCTCCGCGTGTGCGCGAGGGGAGCGCGGCCGGGGGCG
GTGCCCCGCGGTGCGGGGGGGCTGCGAGGGGAACAAAGGCTGCGTGCGGGGTGTGTGCGTGGGGGGGTGA
GCAGGGGGTGTGGGCGCGGCGGTCGGGCTGTAACCCCCCCCTGCACCCCCCTCCCCGAGTTGCTGAGCAC
GGCCCGGCTTCGGGTGCGGGGCTCCGTGCGGGGCGTGGCGCGGGGCTCGCCGTGCCGGGCGGGGGGTGGC
GGCAGGTGGGGGTGCCGGGCGGGGCGGGGCCGCCTCGGGCCGGGGAGGGCTCGGGGGAGGGGCGCGGCGG
CCCCGGAGCGCCGGCGGCTGTCGAGGCGCGGCGAGCCGCAGCCATTGCCTTTTATGGTAATCGTGCGAGA
GGGCGCAGGGACTTCCTTTGTCCCAAATCTGTGCGGAGCCGAAATCTGGGAGGCGCCGCCGCACCCCCTC
TAGCGGGCGCGGGGCGAAGCGGTGCGGCGCCGGCAGGAAGGAAATGGGCGGGGAGGGCCTTCGTGCGTCG
CCGCGCCGCCGTCCCCTTCTCCCTCTCCAGCCTCGGGGCTGTCCGCGGGGGGACGGCTGCCTTCGGGGGG
GACGGGGCAGGGCGGGGTTCGGCTTCTGGCGTGTGACCGGCGGCTCTAGAGCCTCTGCTAACCATGTTCA
TGCCTTCTTCTTTTTCCTACAGCTCCTGGGCAACGTGCTGGTTATTGTGCTGTCTCATCATTTTGGCAAA
GAATTCGCGCGTAATACGACTCACTATAGGGCGAATTGGGTACATGGCATCCACACACCAATCATCCACA
GAACCCTCTTCCACAGGTAAATCTGAGGAAACGAAGAAAGATGCTTCGCAAGGGAGCGGGCAAGACTCCA
AGAACGTAACCGTTACCAAAGGTACCGGTTCCTCCGCCACCTCAGCTGCCATTGTCAAGACAGGAGGATC
CCAAGGCAAAGATTCCTCTACTACAGCGGGCTCTTCTAGTACTCAGGGACAGAAGTTCAGTACTACACCT
ACCGACCCGAAAACTTTCAGCTCTGACCAAAAGGAGAAATCCAAAAGCCCAGCCAAAGAAGTCCCGTCTG
GTGGCGATAGTAAGTCCCAAGGTGACACCAAGTCTCAAAGCGACGCCAAATCTTCTGGACAAAGTCAGGG
CCAGTCTAAAGACAGCGGCAAATCATCTTCCGACAGTAGCAAGAGTCACTCTGTCATCGGAGCTGTCAAA
GACGTCGTTGCAGGCGCCAAAGATGTCGCAGGAAAAGCCGTCGAGGATGCTCCTAGCATCATGCATACTG
CAGTCGATGCTGTGAAGAACGCAGCCACGACTGTGAAGGATGTGGCATCGTCGGCTGCATCGACTGTGGC
GGAGAAGGTAGTCGATGCTTACCACAGTGTGGTGGGAGACAAGACGGACGACAAGAAAGAGGGCGAGCAC
AGCGGCGACAAGAAGGACGACTCCAAAGCTGGAAGTGGCTCTGGACAAGGTGGTGACAACAAGAAGTCTG
AAGGAGAGACTTCTGGCCAAGCAGAATCCAGCTCTGGCAACGAAGGAGCTGCTCCAGCCAAAGGCCGTGG
TCGTGGACGGCCTCCAGCAGCTGCTAAAGGAGTTGCTAAGGGTGCTGCAAAGGGCGCTGCCGCCTCCAAA
GGAGCCAAGAGCGGTGCTGAATCCTCCAAGGGAGGAGAACAGTCGTCAGGAGATATCGAGATGGCAGATG
CTTCCTCCAAGGGAGGCTCGGACCAGAGGGATTCCGCGGCGACCGTTGGCGAAGGTGGTGCATCAGGCAG
TGAGGGTGGAGCTAAGAAAGGCAGAGGGCGGGGCGCTGGTAAGAAAGCGGATGCGGGTGATACGTCCGCT
GAGCCGCCTCGGCGGTCGTCCCGCCTGACGTCTTCAGGTACAGGGGCGGGTTCCGCTCCAGCTGCAGCGA
AAGGCGGAGCGAAGCGTGCTGCTTCTTCCTCCAGTACACCTTCCAACGCTAAGAAGCAAGCGACTGGAGG
TGCTGGCAAAGCTGCTGCCACCAAAGCAACTGCTGCCAAATCGGCAGCCTCTAAAGCTCCCCAGAATGGC
GCAGGTGCCAAGAAGAAGGGAGGAAAGGCTGGAGGACGGAAGAGGAAGTAAGCCACCGCGGTGGAGCTCC
AGCTTTTGTTCCCTTTAGTGAGGGTTAATTGCGCGAATTCACTCCTCAGGTGCAGGCTGCCTATCAGAAG
GTGGTGGCTGGTGTGGCCAATGCCCTGGCTCACAAATACCACTGAGATCTTTTTCCCTCTGCCAAAAATT
ATGGGGACATCATGAAGCCCCTTGAGCATCTGACTTCTGGCTAATAAAGGAAATTTATTTTCATTGCAAT
AGTGTGTTGGAATTTTTTGTGTCTCTCACTCGGAAGGACATATGGGAGGGCAAATCATTTAAAACATCAG
AATGAGTATTTGGTTTAGAGTTTGGCAACATATGCCCATATGCTGGCTGCCATGAACAAAGGTTGGCTAT
AAAGAGGTCATCAGTATATGAAACAGCCCCCTGCTGTCCATTCCTTATTCCATAGAAAAGCCTTGACTTG
AGGTTAGATTTTTTTTATATTTTGTTTTGTGTTATTTTTTTCTTTAACATCCCTAAAATTTTCCTTACAT
GTTTTACTAGCCAGATTTTTCCTCCTCTCCTGACTACTCCCAGTCATAGCTGTCCCTCTTCTCTTATGGA
GATCCCTCGACCTGCAGCCCAAGCTTGGCGTAATCATGGTCATAGCTGTTTCCTGTGTGAAATTGTTATC
CGCTCACAATTCCACACAACATACGAGCCGGAAGCATAAAGTGTAAAGCCTGGGGTGCCTAATGAGTGAG
CTAACTCACATTAATTGCGTTGCGCTCACTGCCCGCTTTCCAGTCGGGAAACCTGTCGTGCCAGCGGATC
CGCATCTCAATTAGTCAGCAACCATAGTCCCGCCCCTAACTCCGCCCATCCCGCCCCTAACTCCGCCCAG
TTCCGCCCATTCTCCGCCCCATGGCTGACTAATTTTTTTTATTTATGCAGAGGCCGAGGCCGCCTCGGCC
TCTGAGCTATTCCAGAAGTAGTGAGGAGGCTTTTTTGGAGGCCTAGGCTTTTGCAAAAAGCTAACTTGTT
TATTGCAGCTTATAATGGTTACAAATAAAGCAATAGCATCACAAATTTCACAAATAAAGCATTTTTTTCA
CTGCATTCTAGTTGTGGTTTGTCCAAACTCATCAATGTATCTTATCATGTCTGGATCCGCTGCATTAATG
AATCGGCCAACGCGCGGGGAGAGGCGGTTTGCGTATTGGGCGCTCTTCCGCTTCCTCGCTCACTGACTCG
CTGCGCTCGGTCGTTCGGCTGCGGCGAGCGGTATCAGCTCACTCAAAGGCGGTAATACGGTTATCCACAG
AATCAGGGGATAACGCAGGAAAGAACATGTGAGCAAAAGGCCAGCAAAAGGCCAGGAACCGTAAAAAGGC
CGCGTTGCTGGCGTTTTTCCATAGGCTCCGCCCCCCTGACGAGCATCACAAAAATCGACGCTCAAGTCAG
AGGTGGCGAAACCCGACAGGACTATAAAGATACCAGGCGTTTCCCCCTGGAAGCTCCCTCGTGCGCTCTC
CTGTTCCGACCCTGCCGCTTACCGGATACCTGTCCGCCTTTCTCCCTTCGGGAAGCGTGGCGCTTTCTCA
TAGCTCACGCTGTAGGTATCTCAGTTCGGTGTAGGTCGTTCGCTCCAAGCTGGGCTGTGTGCACGAACCC
CCCGTTCAGCCCGACCGCTGCGCCTTATCCGGTAACTATCGTCTTGAGTCCAACCCGGTAAGACACGACT
TATCGCCACTGGCAGCAGCCACTGGTAACAGGATTAGCAGAGCGAGGTATGTAGGCGGTGCTACAGAGTT
CTTGAAGTGGTGGCCTAACTACGGCTACACTAGAAGAACAGTATTTGGTATCTGCGCTCTGCTGAAGCCA
GTTACCTTCGGAAAAAGAGTTGGTAGCTCTTGATCCGGCAAACAAACCACCGCTGGTAGCGGTGGTTTTT
TTGTTTGCAAGCAGCAGATTACGCGCAGAAAAAAAGGATCTCAAGAAGATCCTTTGATCTTTTCTACGGG
GTCTGACGCTCAGTGGAACGAAAACTCACGTTAAGGGATTTTGGTCATGAGATTATCAAAAAGGATCTTC
ACCTAGATCCTTTTAAATTAAAAATGAAGTTTTAAATCAATCTAAAGTATATATGAGTAAACTTGGTCTG
ACAGTTACCAATGCTTAATCAGTGAGGCACCTATCTCAGCGATCTGTCTATTTCGTTCATCCATAGTTGC
CTGACTCCCCGTCGTGTAGATAACTACGATACGGGAGGGCTTACCATCTGGCCCCAGTGCTGCAATGATA
CCGCGAGACCCACGCTCACCGGCTCCAGATTTATCAGCAATAAACCAGCCAGCCGGAAGGGCCGAGCGCA
GAAGTGGTCCTGCAACTTTATCCGCCTCCATCCAGTCTATTAATTGTTGCCGGGAAGCTAGAGTAAGTAG
TTCGCCAGTTAATAGTTTGCGCAACGTTGTTGCCATTGCTACAGGCATCGTGGTGTCACGCTCGTCGTTT
GGTATGGCTTCATTCAGCTCCGGTTCCCAACGATCAAGGCGAGTTACATGATCCCCCATGTTGTGCAAAA
AAGCGGTTAGCTCCTTCGGTCCTCCGATCGTTGTCAGAAGTAAGTTGGCCGCAGTGTTATCACTCATGGT
TATGGCAGCACTGCATAATTCTCTTACTGTCATGCCATCCGTAAGATGCTTTTCTGTGACTGGTGAGTAC
TCAACCAAGTCATTCTGAGAATAGTGTATGCGGCGACCGAGTTGCTCTTGCCCGGCGTCAATACGGGATA
ATACCGCGCCACATAGCAGAACTTTAAAAGTGCTCATCATTGGAAAACGTTCTTCGGGGCGAAAACTCTC
AAGGATCTTACCGCTGTTGAGATCCAGTTCGATGTAACCCACTCGTGCACCCAACTGATCTTCAGCATCT
TTTACTTTCACCAGCGTTTCTGGGTGAGCAAAAACAGGAAGGCAAAATGCCGCAAAAAAGGGAATAAGGG
CGACACGGAAATGTTGAATACTCATACTCTTCCTTTTTCAATATTATTGAAGCATTTATCAGGGTTATTG
TCTCATGAGCGGATACATATTTGAATGTATTTAGAAAAATAAACAAATAGGGGTTCCGCGCACATTTCCC
CGAAAAGTGCCACCTG
Features (pLannotate 1.2.2; 23 found; start..end, strand, type, name):
    149..281     +  promoter       HSV TK promoter (fragment): herpes simplex virus thymidine kinase promoter
    286..1089    +  CDS            NeoR/KanR: aminoglycoside phosphotransferase from Tn5; aph(3')-II (or nptII); confers resistance to neomycin, kanamycin, and G418 (Geneticin®)
   1096..1144    +  polyA_signal   HSV TK poly(A) signal: herpes simplex virus thymidine kinase polyadenylation signal (Cole and Stacy, 1985)
   1154..1533    +  enhancer       CMV enhancer: human cytomegalovirus immediate early enhancer
   1535..1810    +  promoter       chicken β-actin promoter: No description available
   1811..2822    +  intron         chimeric intron: chimera between introns from chicken β-actin and rabbit β-globin
   2882..2900    +  promoter       T7 promoter: promoter for bacteriophage T7 RNA polymerase
   2914..4248    +  CDS            Dsup: DSUP_RAMVA - Experimental evidence at protein level: Swiss-Prot protein existence level 1. Unique chromatin-associating protein that contributes to the organism's exceptional tolerance to harsh environmental stresses (PubMed:27649274, PubMed:31571581). Binds with a higher affinity to nucleosomes than to free DNA (PubMed:31571581). Protects chromatin from damage caused by hydroxyl radical-mediated cleavage induced by X-rays or treatment with hydrogen peroxide (PubMed:27649274, PubMed:31571581). Suppresses X-ray-induced DNA damage that includes single-strand breaks (SSBs) as well as more hazardo
   4252..4269    -  misc_feature   MCS (fragment): pBluescript multiple cloning site
   4282..4300    -  promoter       T3 promoter: promoter for bacteriophage T3 RNA polymerase
   4302..4382    +  CDS            HBB (fragment): HBB_PONPY - Experimental evidence at transcript level: Swiss-Prot protein existence level 2. Involved in oxygen transport from the lung to the various peripheral tissues. From Pongo pygmaeus (Bornean orangutan).
   4453..4508    +  polyA_signal   β-globin poly(A) signal: rabbit β-globin polyadenylation signal (Gil and Proudfoot, 1987)
   4893..4909    -  protein_bind   lac operator: The lac repressor binds to the lac operator to inhibit transcription in E. coli. This inhibition can be relieved by adding lactose or isopropyl-β-D-thiogalactopyranoside (IPTG). lac repressor encoded by lacI
   4917..4947    -  promoter       lac promoter: promoter for the E. coli lac operon
   4962..4983    -  protein_bind   CAP binding site: CAP binding activates transcription in the presence of cAMP. E. coli catabolite activator protein
   4996..5035    -  CDS            lacI (fragment): lac repressor; lacI; The lac repressor binds to the lac operator to inhibit transcription in E. coli. This inhibition can be relieved by adding lactose or isopropyl-β-D-thiogalactopyranoside (IPTG).
   5042..5064    +  promoter       SV40 promoter (fragment): SV40 enhancer and early promoter
   5088..5223    +  rep_origin     SV40 ori: SV40 origin of replication
   5243..5377    +  polyA_signal   SV40 poly(A) signal: SV40 polyadenylation signal
   5379..5433    -  CDS            lacI (fragment): lac repressor; lacI; The lac repressor binds to the lac operator to inhibit transcription in E. coli. This inhibition can be relieved by adding lactose or isopropyl-β-D-thiogalactopyranoside (IPTG).
   5616..6204    -  rep_origin     ori: high-copy-number ColE1/pMB1/pBR322/pUC origin of replication
   6375..7235    -  CDS            AmpR: β-lactamase; bla; confers resistance to ampicillin, carbenicillin, and related antibiotics
   7236..7340    -  promoter       AmpR promoter: bla
