[The description below was written by a language model from this plasmid's Addgene catalogue record and pLannotate feature annotations shown in this document.]
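Description:
pCXN2KS-Dsup is a mammalian expression plasmid of about 7.4 kb, built on the pCXN2KS backbone, for constitutive expression of Dsup, the damage suppressor protein of the tardigrade Ramazzottius varieornatus. It is maintained in E. coli as a high-copy plasmid through a ColE1/pUC-type origin and selected with ampicillin via the β-lactamase gene and its native promoter.

The Dsup coding sequence, inserted by Gibson cloning, is driven by the CAG promoter, annotated here as its three components: the human cytomegalovirus immediate-early enhancer, the chicken β-actin promoter, and a chimeric chicken β-actin/rabbit β-globin intron. This combination gives strong, broadly active transcription in mammalian cells. The insert is flanked by T7 and T3 phage promoters and a remnant of a pBluescript-type multiple cloning site. Downstream lie a short β-globin exon fragment and the rabbit β-globin polyadenylation signal, which terminates the transcript. No epitope tag or reporter is annotated on the Dsup open reading frame.

A separate cassette places the Tn5 neomycin phosphotransferase gene under an HSV thymidine kinase promoter fragment with the HSV TK polyadenylation signal. It confers G418 resistance, allowing selection of stably transfected cells. The backbone also carries an SV40 origin, which permits episomal replication in cells expressing large T antigen, along with an SV40 poly(A) signal and residual lac promoter/operator and lacI fragments.

The stated purpose is to establish cell lines that stably and constitutively express Dsup. Dsup is a chromatin-associated protein that binds nucleosomes and protects DNA from hydroxyl radical damage caused by X-rays or hydrogen peroxide, and the associated work examined improved radiotolerance in human cultured cells.
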