Addgene plasmid #90019: pCXN2KS-Dsup
Purpose: To establish stable line expressing Dsup in constitutive manner
Depositing lab: Takekazu Kunieda. Depositing organization: The University of Tokyo. Publication: Extremotolerant tardigrade genome and improved radiotolerance of human cultured cells by tardigrade-unique protein. Hashimoto T, Horikawa DD, Saito Y, Kuwahara H, Kozuka-Hata H, Shin-I T, Minakuchi Y, Ohishi K, Motoyama A, Aizu T, Enomoto A, Kondo K, Tanaka S, Hara Y, Koshikawa S, Sagara H, Miura T, Yokobori S, Miyagawa K, Suzuki Y, Kubo T, Oyama M, Kohara Y, Fujiyama A, Arakawa K, Katayama T, Toyoda A, Kunieda T. Nat Commun. 2016 Sep 20;7:12808. doi: 10.1038/ncomms12808. PubMed 27649274.
Backbone
  Vector backbone: pCXN2KS
  Backbone manufacturer: Jun-ichi Miyazaki [Niwa et al., Gene 108, 193-199 (1991)]
  Vector type: Mammalian Expression
Growth in bacteria
  Bacterial resistance: Ampicillin, 100 μg/mL
  Growth temperature: 37°C
  Growth strain: DH5alpha
  Copy number: High Copy
Gene/Insert
  Gene/Insert name: Dsup (alt name: LC050827)
  Species: Ramazzottius varieornatus
  Promoter: CAG
  Cloning method: Gibson Cloning
  Sequencing primers: 5′ unknown
Terms and licenses: Academic/Nonprofit Terms; Industry Terms: Not Available to Industry
Depositor comments: Insert species is Ramazzottius varieornatus
How to cite: pCXN2KS-Dsup was a gift from Takekazu Kunieda (Addgene plasmid # 90019 ; http://n2t.net/addgene:90019 ; RRID:Addgene_90019)
